>Addgene plasmid #225336 | RNF130 shRNA-TRE | addgene full sequence | sequence record 444153 | Addgene NGS Result
GAAGATCCTTTGATCTTTTCTACGGGGTCTGACGCTCAGTGGAACGAAAACTCACGTTAAGGGATTTTGG
TCATGAGATTATCAAAAAGGATCTTCACCTAGATCCTTTTAAATTAAAAATGAAGTTTTAAATCAATCTA
AAGTATATATGAGTAAACTTGGTCTGACAGTTACCAATGCTTAATCAGTGAGGCACCTATCTCAGCGATC
TGTCTATTTCGTTCATCCATAGTTGCCTGACTCCCCGTCGTGTAGATAACTACGATACGGGAGGGCTTAC
CATCTGGCCCCAGTGCTGCAATGATACCGCGAGACCCACGCTCACCGGCTCCAGATTTATCAGCAATAAA
CCAGCCAGCCGGAAGGGCCGAGCGCAGAAGTGGTCCTGCAACTTTATCCGCCTCCATCCAGTCTATTAAT
TGTTGCCGGGAAGCTAGAGTAAGTAGTTCGCCAGTTAATAGTTTGCGCAACGTTGTTGCCATTGCTACAG
GCATCGTGGTGTCACGCTCGTCGTTTGGTATGGCTTCATTCAGCTCCGGTTCCCAACGATCAAGGCGAGT
TACATGATCCCCCATGTTGTGCAAAAAAGCGGTTAGCTCCTTCGGTCCTCCGATCGTTGTCAGAAGTAAG
TTGGCCGCAGTGTTATCACTCATGGTTATGGCAGCACTGCATAATTCTCTTACTGTCATGCCATCCGTAA
GATGCTTTTCTGTGACTGGTGAGTACTCAACCAAGTCATTCTGAGAATAGTGTATGCGGCGACCGAGTTG
CTCTTGCCCGGCGTCAATACGGGATAATACCGCGCCACATAGCAGAACTTTAAAAGTGCTCATCATTGGA
AAACGTTCTTCGGGGCGAAAACTCTCAAGGATCTTACCGCTGTTGAGATCCAGTTCGATGTAACCCACTC
GTGCACCCAACTGATCTTCAGCATCTTTTACTTTCACCAGCGTTTCTGGGTGAGCAAAAACAGGAAGGCA
AAATGCCGCAAAAAAGGGAATAAGGGCGACACGGAAATGTTGAATACTCATACTCTTCCTTTTTCAATAT
TATTGAAGCATTTATCAGGGTTATTGTCTCATGAGCGGATACATATTTGAATGTATTTAGAAAAATAAAC
AAATAGGGGTTCCGCGCACATTTCCCCGAAAAGTGCCACCTGACGTCTAAGAAACCATTATTATCATGAC
ATTAACCTATAAAAATAGGCGTATCACGAGGCCCTTTCGTCTCGCGCGTTTCGGTGATGACGGTGAAAAC
CTCTGACACATGCAGCTCCCGGAGACGGTCACAGCTTGTCTGTAAGCGGATGCCGGGAGCAGACAAGCCC
GTCAGGGCGCGTCAGCGGGTGTTGGCGGGTGTCGGGGCTGGCTTAACTATGCGGCATCAGAGCAGATTGT
ACTGAGAGTGCACCATTCGACGCTCTCCCTTATGCGACTCCTGCATTAGGAAGCAGCCCAGTAGTAGGTT
GAGGCCGTTGAGCACCGCCGCCGCAAGGAATGGTGCATGCAAGGAGATGGCGCCCAACAGTCCCCCGGCC
ACGGGGCCTGCCACCATACCCACGCCGAAACAAGCGCTCATGAGCCCGAAGTGGCGAGCCCGATCTTCCC
CATCGGTGATGTCGGCGATATAGGCGCCAGCAACCGCACCTGTGGCGCCGGTGATGCCGGCCACGATGCG
TCCGGCGTAGAGGATCTGGCTAGCGATGACCCTGCTGATTGGTTCGCTGACCATTTCCGGGTGCGGGACG
GCGTTACCAGAAACTCAGAAGGTTCGTCCAACCAAACCGACTCTGACGGCAGTTTACGAGAGAGATGATA
GGGTCTGCTTCAGTAAGCCAGATGCTACACAATTAGGCTTGTACATATTGTCGTTAGAACGCGGCTACAA
TTAATACATAACCTTATGTATCATACACATACGATTTAGGTGACACTATAGAATACACGGAATTAATTCT
AGCTGCGCGCTCGCTCGCTCACTGAGGCCGCCCGGGCAAAGCCCGGGCGTCGGGCGACCTTTGGTCGCCC
GGCCTCAGTGAGCGAGCGAGCGCGCAGAGAGGGAGTGGCCAACTCCATCACTAGGGGTTCCTTGTAGTTA
ATGATTAACCCGCCATGCTACTTATCTACGTAGCCATGCTCTAGCGTCGAGTTTACTCCCTATCAGTGAT
AGAGAACGTATGAAGAGTTTACTCCCTATCAGTGATAGAGAACGTATGCAGACTTTACTCCCTATCAGTG
ATAGAGAACGTATAAGGAGTTTACTCCCTATCAGTGATAGAGAACGTATGACCAGTTTACTCCCTATCAG
TGATAGAGAACGTATCTACAGTTTACTCCCTATCAGTGATAGAGAACGTATATCCAGTTTACTCCCTATC
AGTGATAGAGAACGTATAAGCTTTAGGCGTGTACGGTGGGCGCCTATAAAAGCAGAGCTCGTTTAGTGAA
CCGTCAGATCGCCTGGAGCAATTCCACAACACTTTTGTCTTATACCAACTTTCCGTACCACTTCCTACCC
TCGTAACCGGTCGCCACCATGGTGAGCAAGGGCGAGGAGCTGTTCACCGGGGTGGTGCCCATCCTGGTCG
AGCTGGACGGCGACGTAAACGGCCACAAGTTCAGCGTGTCCGGCGAGGGCGAGGGCGATGCCACCTACGG
CAAGCTGACCCTGAAGTTCATCTGCACCACCGGCAAGCTGCCCGTGCCCTGGCCCACCCTCGTGACCACC
TTCGGCTACGGCCTGCAGTGCTTCGCCCGCTACCCCGACCACATGAAGCAGCACGACTTCTTCAAGTCCG
CCATGCCCGAAGGCTACGTCCAGGAGCGCACCATCTTCTTCAAGGACGACGGCAACTACAAGACCCGCGC
CGAGGTGAAGTTCGAGGGCGACACCCTGGTGAACCGCATCGAGCTGAAGGGCATCGACTTCAAGGAGGAC
GGCAACATCCTGGGGCACAAGCTGGAGTACAACTACAACAGCCACAACGTCTATATCATGGCCGACAAGC
AGAAGAACGGCATCAAGGTGAACTTCAAGATCCGCCACAACATCGAGGACGGCAGCGTGCAGCTCGCCGA
CCACTACCAGCAGAACACCCCCATCGGCGACGGCCCCGTGCTGCTGCCCGACAACCACTACCTGAGCTAC
CAGTCCGCCCTGAGCAAAGACCCCAACGAGAAGCGCGATCACATGGTCCTGCTGGAGTTCGTGACCGCCG
CCGGGATCACTCTCGGCATGGACGAGCTGTACAAGTAAAGCGGCCGCCTCGACTAGGGATAACAGGGTAA
TTGTTTGAATGAGGCTTCAGTACTTTACAGAATCGTTGCCTGCACATCTTGGAAACACTTGCTGGGATTA
CTTCGACTTCTTAACCCAACAGAAGGCTCGAGAAGGTATATTGCTGTTGACAGTGAGCGACTGTAGTCAT
CTACAATAATATAGTGAAGCCACAGATGTATATTATTGTAGATGACTACAGCTGCCTACTGCCTCGGACT
TCAAGGGGCTAGAATTCGAGCAATTATCTTGTTTACTAAAACTGAATACCTTGCTATCTCTTTGATACAT
TTTTACAAAGCTGAATTAAAATGGTATAAATTAAATCACTTTTTTCAATTGACGCGTTGTTTGAATGAGG
CTTCAGTACTTTACAGAATCGTTGCCTGCACATCTTGGAAACACTTGCTGGGATTACTTCGACTTCTTAA
CCCAACAGAAGGGATATCAAGGTATATTGCTGTTGACAGTGAGCGCCCTGTCCTATGTGCAAACTTATAG
TGAAGCCACAGATGTATAAGTTTGCACATAGGACAGGTTGCCTACTGCCTCGGACTTCAAGGGGCTAGAT
ATCGAGCAATTATCTTGTTTACTAAAACTGAATACCTTGCTATCTCTTTGATACATTTTTACAAAGCTGA
ATTAAAATGGTATAAATTAAATCACTTTAGATCTATGGATACCGTCGACTCGCTGATCAGCCTCGACTGT
GCCTTCTAGTTGCCAGCCATCTGTTGTTTGCCCCTCCCCCGTGCCTTCCTTGACCCTGGAAGGTGCCACT
CCCACTGTCCTTTCCTAATAAAATGAGGAAATTGCATCGCATTGTCTGAGTAGGTGTCATTCTATTCTGG
GGGGTGGGGTGGGGCAGGACAGCAAGGGGGAGGATTGGGAAGACAATAGCAGGCATGCTGGGGATGCGGT
GGGCTCTATGGCTTCTGAGGCGGAAAGAACCAGCTGGGGCTCGACTAGAGCATGGCTACGTAGATAAGTA
GCATGGCGGGTTAATCATTAACTACAAGGAACCCCTAGTGATGGAGTTGGCCACTCCCTCTCTGCGCGCT
CGCTCGCTCACTGAGGCCGGGCGACCAAAGGTCGCCCGACGCCCGGGCGGCCTCAGTGAGCGAGCGAGCG
CGCAGAGCTTTTTGCAAAAGCCTAGGCCTCCAAAAAAGCCTCCTCACTACTTCTGGAATAGCTCAGAGGC
CGAGGCGGCCTCGGCCTCTGCATAAATAAAAAAAATTAGTCAGCCATGGGGCGGAGAATGGGCGGAACTG
GGCGGAGTTAGGGGCGGGATGGGCGGAGTTAGGGGCGGGACTATGGTTGCTGACTAATTGAGATGCATGC
TTTGCATACTTCTGCCTGCTGGGGAGCCTGGGGACTTTCCACACCTGGTTGCTGACTAATTGAGATGCAT
GCTTTGCATACTTCTGCCTGCTGGGGAGCCTGGGGACTTTCCACACCCTAACTGACACACATTCCACAGC
TGCATTAATGAATCGGCCAACGCGCGGGGAGAGGCGGTTTGCGTATTGGGCGCTCTTCCGCTTCCTCGCT
CACTGACTCGCTGCGCTCGGTCGTTCGGCTGCGGCGAGCGGTATCAGCTCACTCAAAGGCGGTAATACGG
TTATCCACAGAATCAGGGGATAACGCAGGAAAGAACATGTGAGCAAAAGGCCAGCAAAAGGCCAGGAACC
GTAAAAAGGCCGCGTTGCTGGCGTTTTTCCATAGGCTCCGCCCCCCTGACGAGCATCACAAAAATCGACG
CTCAAGTCAGAGGTGGCGAAACCCGACAGGACTATAAAGATACCAGGCGTTTCCCCCTGGAAGCTCCCTC
GTGCGCTCTCCTGTTCCGACCCTGCCGCTTACCGGATACCTGTCCGCCTTTCTCCCTTCGGGAAGCGTGG
CGCTTTCTCATAGCTCACGCTGTAGGTATCTCAGTTCGGTGTAGGTCGTTCGCTCCAAGCTGGGCTGTGT
GCACGAACCCCCCGTTCAGCCCGACCGCTGCGCCTTATCCGGTAACTATCGTCTTGAGTCCAACCCGGTA
AGACACGACTTATCGCCACTGGCAGCAGCCACTGGTAACAGGATTAGCAGAGCGAGGTATGTAGGCGGTG
CTACAGAGTTCTTGAAGTGGTGGCCTAACTACGGCTACACTAGAAGAACAGTATTTGGTATCTGCGCTCT
GCTGAAGCCAGTTACCTTCGGAAAAAGAGTTGGTAGCTCTTGATCCGGCAAACAAACCACCGCTGGTAGC
GGTGGTTTTTTTGTTTGCAAGCAGCAGATTACGCGCAGAAAAAAAGGATCTCAA
Features (pLannotate 1.2.2; 18 found; start..end, strand, type, name):
    171..1031    -  CDS            AmpR: β-lactamase; bla; confers resistance to ampicillin, carbenicillin, and related antibiotics
   1032..1136    -  promoter       AmpR promoter: bla
   1231..1266    +  CDS            rop (fragment): Rop protein, which maintains plasmids at low copy number; rop
   1368..1416    +  misc_feature   bom (fragment): basis of mobility region from pBR322
   1417..1696    -  CDS            TcR (fragment): tetracycline efflux protein; tet; confers resistance to tetracycline
   1924..1942    +  promoter       SP6 promoter: promoter for bacteriophage SP6 RNA polymerase
   1961..2092    -  repeat_region  AAV2 ITR (fragment): inverted terminal repeat of adeno-associated virus serotype 2 inverted
   2149..2526    +  promoter       TRE3G promoter: 3rd-generation Tet-responsive promoter that can be activated by binding of Tet-On® 3G
   2539..3258    +  CDS            EYFP: enhanced YFP mammalian codon-optimized
   3486..3612    +  ncRNA          3' miR-30a: sequence downstream of the 71-nt precursor of the human miR-30a microRNA (Zeng et al., 2002) miRNA
   3822..3948    +  ncRNA          3' miR-30a: sequence downstream of the 71-nt precursor of the human miR-30a microRNA (Zeng et al., 2002) miRNA
   3987..4211    +  polyA_signal   bGH poly(A) signal: bovine growth hormone polyadenylation signal
   4215..4236    +  promoter       SV40 promoter (fragment): SV40 enhancer and early promoter
   4297..4388    +  repeat_region  AAV2 ITR (fragment): inverted terminal repeat of adeno-associated virus serotype 2 inverted
   4388..4417    -  repeat_region  AAV2 ITR (fragment): inverted terminal repeat of adeno-associated virus serotype 2 inverted
   4421..4750    -  promoter       SV40 promoter: SV40 enhancer and early promoter
   4757..4813    -  CDS            lacI (fragment): lac repressor; lacI; The lac repressor binds to the lac operator to inhibit transcription in E. coli. This inhibition can be relieved by adding lactose or isopropyl-β-D-thiogalactopyranoside (IPTG).
   4996..5584    -  rep_origin     ori: high-copy-number ColE1/pMB1/pBR322/pUC origin of replication
