[The description below was written by a language model from this plasmid's Addgene catalogue record and pLannotate feature annotations shown in this document.]
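Description:
RNF130 shRNA-TRE is an AAV transfer plasmid for tetracycline-regulated RNA interference against mouse Rnf130, built on the pAAV-TRE-miR-E backbone by Gibson cloning. It is propagated in E. coli through a high-copy ColE1/pUC-type origin and selected with ampicillin via the β-lactamase gene. The recombination-deficient growth strain listed is consistent with the need to keep the AAV2 inverted terminal repeats intact. The annotation also picks up short remnants of rop, bom, the tetracycline resistance gene, lacI, an SP6 promoter and an SV40 promoter outside the ITRs. These appear to be backbone leftovers rather than functional parts of the payload.

Between the AAV2 ITRs, which are annotated only as fragments, lies a single expression unit. A third-generation Tet-responsive promoter (TRE3G) drives an EYFP coding sequence, followed by microRNA-embedded shRNA sequence and a bovine growth hormone polyadenylation signal. Because the reporter and the hairpin sit on the same transcript, YFP fluorescence marks the cells in which the shRNA is being expressed. The miR-E/miR-30a context lets the endogenous microRNA machinery process the hairpin from a Pol II transcript. The feature table shows two separate 3′ miR-30a flanking regions, which suggests two tandem hairpin scaffolds, although the record lists only one Rnf130 guide sequence and does not explain this arrangement. No tetracycline transactivator is encoded on the plasmid, so one must be supplied separately for the TRE3G promoter to be active.

The construct is suited to packaging into recombinant AAV for inducible, fluorescently traceable knockdown of Rnf130 in mouse cells or tissue. It was deposited in connection with a study identifying conserved regulators of tau.
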