Addgene plasmid #225336: RNF130 shRNA-TRE
Purpose: shRNAmir backbone under tet-operator for RNA interference, with YFP
Depositing lab: Huda Zoghbi. Depositing organization: Baylor College of Medicine. Publication: Evolutionarily conserved regulators of tau identify targets for new therapies. Kim J, de Haro M, Al-Ramahi I, Garaicoechea LL, Jeong HH, Sonn JY, Tadros B, Liu Z, Botas J, Zoghbi HY. Neuron. 2023 Mar 15;111(6):824-838.e7. doi: 10.1016/j.neuron.2022.12.012. Epub 2023 Jan 6. PubMed 36610398.
Backbone
  Vector backbone: pAAV-TRE-miR-E
  Vector type: Mammalian Expression, AAV, RNAi
Growth in bacteria
  Bacterial resistance: Ampicillin, 100 μg/mL
  Growth temperature: 37°C
  Growth strain: NEB Stable
  Copy number: High Copy
Gene/Insert
  Gene/Insert name: RNF130 shRNA
  gRNA/shRNA sequence: TATTATTGTAGATGACTACAGC
  Species: M. musculus (mouse)
  Entrez Gene: Rnf130 (a.k.a. GP, G1rp, G1RZFP, GOLIATH, 2510042A13Rik)
  Promoter: TRE (tetracycline-responsive element)
  Cloning method: Gibson Cloning
Terms and licenses: Academic/Nonprofit Terms; Industry Terms: Not Available to Industry
How to cite: RNF130 shRNA-TRE was a gift from Huda Zoghbi (Addgene plasmid # 225336 ; http://n2t.net/addgene:225336 ; RRID:Addgene_225336)
